Addgene plasmid #207178: pLV-EgI-ZeoR
Purpose: (Empty Backbone) Gateway compatible Lentiviral Expression Plasmid EF1a-IRES-ZeoR
Depositing lab: David Bersten. Depositing organization: Adelaide University. Publication: dFLASH; dual FLuorescent transcription factor Activity Sensor for Histone integrated live-cell reporting and high-content screening. Allen TP, Roennfeldt AE, Reckdharajkumar M, Liu M, Quinn RJ, Russell DL, Peet DJ, Whitelaw ML, Bersten DC. bioRxiv 2023.11.21.568191 10.1101/2023.11.21.568191.
Backbone
  Vector backbone: pLV
  Backbone manufacturer: inhouse
  Vector type: Mammalian Expression, Lentiviral
  Selectable markers: Zeocin
Growth in bacteria
  Bacterial resistance: Ampicillin, 100 μg/mL
  Growth temperature: 37°C
  Growth strain: ccdB Survival
  Copy number: High Copy
Gene/Insert
  Gene/Insert name: Empty
  Promoter: Ef1a
  Cloning method: Gibson Cloning
  Sequencing primers: 5′ NA
Terms and licenses: Academic/Nonprofit Terms; Industry Terms: Not Available to Industry
Depositor comments: Please visit https://doi.org/10.1101/2023.11.21.568191 for bioRxiv preprint.
How to cite: pLV-EgI-ZeoR was a gift from David Bersten (Addgene plasmid # 207178 ; http://n2t.net/addgene:207178 ; RRID:Addgene_207178)
