[The description below was written by a language model from this plasmid's Addgene catalogue record and pLannotate feature annotations shown in this document.]
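Description:
pLV-EgI-ZeoR is an empty, Gateway-compatible lentiviral destination vector for mammalian expression, built on an in-house pLV backbone of about 10.4 kb. In bacteria it replicates from a high-copy ColE1/pUC-type origin and carries AmpR for ampicillin selection. Because the Gateway cassette encodes the gyrase toxin ccdB, the unrecombined plasmid has to be maintained in a ccdB-tolerant strain.

The viral portion has a third-generation, self-inactivating layout. An RSV promoter drives a truncated HIV-1 5' LTR, so genomic RNA can be produced without Tat. This is followed by the Ψ packaging signal with a gag fragment, the RRE for Rev-dependent nuclear export, the cPPT/CTS, and a ΔU3 3' LTR followed by an SV40 poly(A) signal.

Inside the provirus, the human EF-1α promoter with its intron A drives a bicistronic unit. The first position holds an attR1–CmR–ccdB–attR2 cassette, which an LR reaction with an entry clone replaces with the gene of interest; loss of ccdB provides counterselection against unrecombined vector. Downstream, an EMCV IRES directs translation of the ble gene from the same transcript, which links Zeocin resistance in transduced cells to expression of the inserted gene.

After ble, the annotation detects hepatitis B virus sequences, including a post-transcriptional regulatory element along with HBsAg and X matches. These are most consistent with an HBV PRE-type element used to enhance transcript expression, although the record does not describe it explicitly. Short hits such as the TcR, oriP, small t and nef fragments appear to be backbone remnants.

The vector is intended for making stable, Zeocin-selected cell lines that constitutively express a chosen gene. It was deposited in connection with work on a fluorescent transcription factor activity reporter system.
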