Features (pLannotate 1.2.2; 38 found; start..end, strand, type, name):
      4..110     +  rep_origin     mini-oriP (fragment): internally truncated variant of the Epstein-Barr virus oriP replication origin (Tanaka et al., 1999)
    120..158     -  CDS            TcR (fragment): tetracycline efflux protein; tet; confers resistance to tetracycline
    159..180     +  protein_bind   CAP binding site: CAP binding activates transcription in the presence of cAMP. E. coli catabolite activator protein
    195..225     +  promoter       lac promoter: promoter for the E. coli lac operon
    233..249     +  protein_bind   lac operator: The lac repressor binds to the lac operator to inhibit transcription in E. coli. This inhibition can be relieved by adding lactose or isopropyl-β-D-thiogalactopyranoside (IPTG). lac repressor encoded by lacI
    294..312     +  promoter       T3 promoter: promoter for bacteriophage T3 RNA polymerase
    340..566     +  promoter       RSV promoter: Rous sarcoma virus enhancer/promoter
    567..747     +  LTR            5' LTR (truncated): truncated 5' long terminal repeat (LTR) from HIV-1
    794..919     +  misc_feature   HIV-1 Ψ: packaging signal of human immunodeficiency virus type 1
    903..1266    +  CDS            HIV-1 gag (fragment): gag protein from human immunodeficiency virus 1; gag
   1412..1645    +  misc_feature   RRE: The Rev response element (RRE) of HIV-1 allows for Rev-dependent mRNA export from the nucleus to the cytoplasm.
   2022..2122    +  CDS            Rev (fragment): human immunodeficiency virus 1 (HIV-1) Rev protein; rev; enhances nuclear export of unspliced and incompletely spliced viral mRNAs
   2136..2253    +  misc_feature   cPPT/CTS: central polypurine tract and central termination sequence of HIV-1
   2252..2273    +  misc_feature   MCS (fragment): pBluescript multiple cloning site
   2307..2373    +  CDS            small t antigen (fragment): SV40 (simian virus 40) small t antigen
   2399..2610    +  promoter       EF-1α core promoter: core promoter for human elongation factor EF-1α
   2611..2720    +  intron         EF-1α intron A (fragment): intron upstream of the start codon of human EF-1α
   3354..3557    +  intron         EF-1α intron A: truncated intron upstream of the start codon of human EF-1α
   3639..3763    +  protein_bind   attR1: mutant version of attR; recombination site for the Gateway® LR reaction LR Clonase™
   3788..3818    +  promoter       lac UV5 promoter: E. coli lac promoter with an "up" mutation
   3842..3871    +  promoter       cat promoter (fragment): promoter of the E. coli cat gene encoding chloramphenicol acetyltransferase
   3872..4531    +  CDS            CmR: chloramphenicol acetyltransferase; cat; confers resistance to chloramphenicol
   4710..4868    +  CDS            ccdA (fragment): CCDA_ECO57 - Also known as H, letA. Experimental evidence at protein level: Swiss-Prot protein existence level 1. Antitoxin component of a type II toxin-antitoxin (TA) system which inhibits the post-segregational killing (PSK) of plasmid-free cells, also referred to as a plasmid addiction system. Binds to and blocks the activity of CcdB; will also remove bound CcdB protein from the CcdB-GyrA complex by forming a CcdA-CcdB complex, a process termed rejuvenation. Functions as a transcriptional corepressor for the ccdAB operon, repression also requires CcdB (By similarity). From Escherichia coli
   4873..5175    +  CDS            ccdB: CCDB_ECOLI - Also known as G, letB, letD. Experimental evidence at protein level: Swiss-Prot protein existence level 1. Toxic component of a type II toxin-antitoxin (TA) system, functioning in plasmid maintainence. Responsible for the post- segregational killing (PSK) of plasmid-free cells, also referred to as a plasmid addiction system. Half-life of over 2 hours. Cell killing by CcdB is accompanied by filamentation, defects in chromosome and plasmid segregation, defects in cell division, formation of anucleate cells, decreased DNA synthesis and plasmid loss. Interferes with the activity of DN
   5219..5343    -  protein_bind   attR2: mutant version of attR; recombination site for the Gateway® LR reaction LR Clonase™
   5387..5959    +  misc_feature   IRES: internal ribosome entry site (IRES) of the encephalomyocarditis virus (EMCV)
   5963..6334    +  CDS            ble: BLE_STRHI - Experimental evidence at protein level: Swiss-Prot protein existence level 1. Binding protein with a strong affinity to the bleomycin family of antibiotics. From Streptoalloteichus hindustanus.
   6345..6500    +  CDS            HBsAg (S) (fragment): major/small (S) envelope protein of hepatitis B virus hepatitis B surface antigen
   6815..7073    +  ncRNA          HBV PRE 1151-1410: Accession: RF02816 - Hepatitis B virus post-transcriptional regulatory element 1151-1410
   7039..7479    +  CDS            X: X_HBVD3 - Experimental evidence at protein level: Swiss-Prot protein existence level 1. Multifunctional protein that plays a role in silencing host antiviral defenses and promoting viral transcription. Does not seem to be essential for HBV infection. May be directly involved in development of cirrhosis and liver cancer (hepatocellular carcinoma). Most of cytosolic activities involve modulation of cytosolic calcium. The effect on apoptosis is controversial depending on the cell types in which the studies have been conducted. May induce apoptosis by localizing in mitochondria and causing loss of
   7501..7569    +  CDS            nef (fragment): NEF_HV1Z2 - Experimental evidence at protein level: Swiss-Prot protein existence level 1. Extracellular Nef protein targets CD4(+) T-lymphocytes for apoptosis by interacting with CXCR4 surface receptors. From Human immunodeficiency virus type 1 group M subtype D (isolate Z2/CDC-Z34) (HIV-1).
   7571..7804    +  LTR            3' LTR (ΔU3): self-inactivating 3' long terminal repeat (LTR) from HIV-1
   7876..7997    +  polyA_signal   SV40 poly(A) signal: SV40 polyadenylation signal
   8017..8121    +  promoter       SV40 promoter (fragment): SV40 early promoter
   8469..8573    +  promoter       AmpR promoter: bla
   8574..9434    +  CDS            AmpR: β-lactamase; bla; confers resistance to ampicillin, carbenicillin, and related antibiotics
   9605..10193   +  rep_origin     ori: high-copy-number ColE1/pMB1/pBR322/pUC origin of replication
  10239..3       -  CDS            TcR (fragment) (across the origin): tetracycline efflux protein; tet; confers resistance to tetracycline
>Addgene plasmid #207178 | pLV-EgI-ZeoR | addgene full sequence | sequence record 413227 | Addgene NGS Result
CGATAACCCTAATTCGATAGCATATGCTTCCCGTTGGGTAACATATGCTATTGAATTAGGGTTAGTCTGG
ATAGTATATACTACTACCCGGGAAGCATATGCTACCCGTTTAGGGTTCACCGGTGATGCCGGCCACGATG
CGTCCGGCGTAGAGGATCTAATGTGAGTTAGCTCACTCATTAGGCACCCCAGGCTTTACACTTTATGCTT
CCGGCTCGTATGTTGTGTGGAATTGTGAGCGGATAACAATTTCACACAGGAAACAGCTATGACCATGATT
ACGCCAAGCGCGCAATTAACCCTCACTAAAGGGAACAAAAGCTGGAGCTGCAAGCTTAATGTAGTCTTAT
GCAATACTCTTGTAGTCTTGCAACATGGTAACGATGAGTTAGCAACATGCCTTACAAGGAGAGAAAAAGC
ACCGTGCATGCCGATTGGTGGAAGTAAGGTGGTACGATCGTGCCTTATTAGGAAGGCAACAGACGGGTCT
GACATGGATTGGACGAACCACTGAATTGCCGCATTGCAGAGATATTGTATTTAAGTGCCTAGCTCGATAC
ATAAACGGGTCTCTCTGGTTAGACCAGATCTGAGCCTGGGAGCTCTCTGGCTAACTAGGGAACCCACTGC
TTAAGCCTCAATAAAGCTTGCCTTGAGTGCTTCAAGTAGTGTGTGCCCGTCTGTTGTGTGACTCTGGTAA
CTAGAGATCCCTCAGACCCTTTTAGTCAGTGTGGAAAATCTCTAGCAGTGGCGCCCGAACAGGGACTTGA
AAGCGAAAGGGAAACCAGAGGAGCTCTCTCGACGCAGGACTCGGCTTGCTGAAGCGCGCACGGCAAGAGG
CGAGGGGCGGCGACTGGTGAGTACGCCAAAAATTTTGACTAGCGGAGGCTAGAAGGAGAGAGATGGGTGC
GAGAGCGTCAGTATTAAGCGGGGGAGAATTAGATCGCGATGGGAAAAAATTCGGTTAAGGCCAGGGGGAA
AGAAAAAATATAAATTAAAACATATAGTATGGGCAAGCAGGGAGCTAGAACGATTCGCAGTTAATCCTGG
CCTGTTAGAAACATCAGAAGGCTGTAGACAAATACTGGGACAGCTACAACCATCCCTTCAGACAGGATCA
GAAGAACTTAGATCATTATATAATACAGTAGCAACCCTCTATTGTGTGCATCAAAGGATAGAGATAAAAG
ACACCAAGGAAGCTTTAGACAAGATAGAGGAAGAGCAAAACAAAAGTAAGACCACCGCACAGCAAGCGGC
CGCTGATCTTCAGACCTGGAGGAGGAGATATGAGGGACAATTGGAGAAGTGAATTATATAAATATAAAGT
AGTAAAAATTGAACCATTAGGAGTAGCACCCACCAAGGCAAAGAGAAGAGTGGTGCAGAGAGAAAAAAGA
GCAGTGGGAATAGGAGCTTTGTTCCTTGGGTTCTTGGGAGCAGCAGGAAGCACTATGGGCGCAGCGTCAA
TGACGCTGACGGTACAGGCCAGACAATTATTGTCTGGTATAGTGCAGCAGCAGAACAATTTGCTGAGGGC
TATTGAGGCGCAACAGCATCTGTTGCAACTCACAGTCTGGGGCATCAAGCAGCTCCAGGCAAGAATCCTG
GCTGTGGAAAGATACCTAAAGGATCAACAGCTCCTGGGGATTTGGGGTTGCTCTGGAAAACTCATTTGCA
CCACTGCTGTGCCTTGGAATGCTAGTTGGAGTAATAAATCTCTGGAACAGATTTGGAATCACACGACCTG
GATGGAGTGGGACAGAGAAATTAACAATTACACAAGCTTAATACACTCCTTAATTGAAGAATCGCAAAAC
CAGCAAGAAAAGAATGAACAAGAATTATTGGAATTAGATAAATGGGCAAGTTTGTGGAATTGGTTTAACA
TAACAAATTGGCTGTGGTATATAAAATTATTCATAATGATAGTAGGAGGCTTGGTAGGTTTAAGAATAGT
TTTTGCTGTACTTTCTATAGTGAATAGAGTTAGGCAGGGATATTCACCATTATCGTTTCAGACCCACCTC
CCAACCCCGAGGGGACCCGACAGGCCCGAAGGAATAGAAGAAGAAGGTGGAGAGAGAGACAGAGACAGAT
CCATTCGATTAGTGAACGGATCTCGACGGTATCGGTTTTAAAAGAAAAGGGGGGATTGGGGGGTACAGTG
CAGGGGAAAGAATAGTAGACATAATAGCAACAGACATACAAACTAAAGAATTACAAAAACAAATTACAAA
AATTCAAAATTTTATCGATACCGTCGACCTCGACGGATCGGGAGATCTCGACCGAGCTTTGCAAAGATGG
ATAAAGTTTTAAACAGAGAGGAATCTTTGCAGCTAATGGACCTTCTAGGTCTTGAAAGGAGTGGGAATTG
GCTCCGGTGCCCGTCAGTGGGCAGAGCGCACATCGCCCACAGTCCCCGAGAAGTTGGGGGGAGGGGTCGG
CAATTGAACCGGTGCCTAGAGAAGGTGGCGCGGGGTAAACTGGGAAAGTGATGTCGTGTACTGGCTCCGC
CTTTTTCCCGAGGGTGGGGGAGAACCGTATATAAGTGCAGTAGTCGCCGTGAACGTTCTTTTTCGCAACG
GGTTTGCCGCCAGAACACAGGTAAGTGCCGTGTGTGGTTCCCGCGGGCCTGGCCTCTTTACGGGTTATGG
CCCTTGCGTGCCTTGAATTACTTCCACCTGGCTGCAGTACGTGATTCTTGATCCCGAGCTTCGGGTTGGA
AGTGGGTGGGAGAGTTCGAGGCCTTGCGCTTAAGGAGCCCCTTCGCCTCGTGCTTGAGTTGAGGCCTGGC
CTGGGCGCTGGGGCCGCCGCGTGCGAATCTGGTGGCACCTTCGCGCCTGTCTCGCTGCTTTCGATAAGTC
TCTAGCCATTTAAAATTTTTGATGACCTGCTGCGACGCTTTTTTTCTGGCAAGATAGTCTTGTAAATGCG
GGCCAAGATCGATCTGCACACTGGTATTTCGGTTTTTGGGGCCGCGGGCGGCGACGGGGCCCGTGCGTCC
CAGCGCACATGTTCGGCGAGGCGGGGCCTGCGAGCGCGGCCACCGAGAATCGGACGGGGGTAGTCTCAAG
CTGGCCGGCCTGCTCTGGTGCCTGGCCTCGCGCCGCCGTGTATCGCCCCGCCCTGGGCGGCAAGGCTGGC
CCGGTCGGCACCAGTTGCGTGAGCGGAAAGATGGCCGCTTCCCGGCCCTGCTGCAGGGAGCTCAAAATGG
AGGACGCGGCGCTCGGGAGAGCGGGCGGGTGAGTCACCCACACAAAGGAAAAGGGCCTTTCCGTCCTCAG
CCGTCGCTTCATGTGACTCCACGGAGTACCGGGCGCCGTCCAGGCACCTCGATTAGTTCTCGATCGAGCT
TTTGGAGTACGTCGTCTTTAGGTTGGGGGGAGGGGTTTTATGCGATGGAGTTTCCCCACACTGAGTGGGT
GGAGACTGAAGTTAGGCCAGCTTGGCACTTGATGTAATTCTCCTTGGAATTTGCCCTTTTTGAGTTTGGA
TCTTGGTTCATTCTCAAGCCTCAGACAGTGGTTCAAAGTTTTTTTCTTCCATTTCAGGTGTCGTGAGGAA
TTAGCTTGACCAAGCTTGGTACCGAGCTCGGATCCACTAGTAACGGCCGCCAGTGTGCTGGAATTATCAC
AAGTTTGTACAAAAAAGCTGAACGAGAAACGTAAAATGATATAAATATCAATATATTAAATTAGATTTTG
CATAAAAAACAGACTACATAATACTGTAAAACACAACATATCCAGTCACTATGGCGGCCGCATTAGGCAC
CCCAGGCTTTACACTTTATGCTTCCGGCTCGTATAATGTGTGGATTTTGAGTTAGGATCCGTCGAGATTT
TCAGGAGCTAAGGAAGCTAAAATGGAGAAAAAAATCACTGGATATACCACCGTTGATATATCCCAATGGC
ATCGTAAAGAACATTTTGAGGCATTTCAGTCAGTTGCTCAATGTACCTATAACCAGACCGTTCAGCTGGA
TATTACGGCCTTTTTAAAGACCGTAAAGAAAAATAAGCACAAGTTTTATCCGGCCTTTATTCACATTCTT
GCCCGCCTGATGAATGCTCATCCGGAATTCCGTATGGCAATGAAAGACGGTGAGCTGGTGATATGGGATA
GTGTTCACCCTTGTTACACCGTTTTCCATGAGCAAACTGAAACGTTTTCATCGCTCTGGAGTGAATACCA
CGACGATTTCCGGCAGTTTCTACACATATATTCGCAAGATGTGGCGTGTTACGGTGAAAACCTGGCCTAT
TTCCCTAAAGGGTTTATTGAGAATATGTTTTTCGTCTCAGCCAATCCCTGGGTGAGTTTCACCAGTTTTG
ATTTAAACGTGGCCAATATGGACAACTTCTTCGCCCCCGTTTTCACCATGGGCAAATATTATACGCAAGG
CGACAAGGTGCTGATGCCGCTGGCGATTCAGGTTCATCATGCCGTTTGTGATGGCTTCCATGTCGGCAGA
ATGCTTAATGAATTACAACAGTACTGCGATGAGTGGCAGGGCGGGGCGTAAACGCGTGGATCCGGCTTAC
TAAAAGCCAGATAACAGTATGCGTATTTGCGCGCTGATTTTTGCGGTATAAGAATATATACTGATATGTA
TACCCGAAGTATGTCAAAAAGAGGTATGCTATGAAGCAGCGTATTACAGTGACAGTTGACAGCGACAGCT
ATCAGTTGCTCAAGGCATATATGATGTCAATATCTCCGGTCTGGTAAGCACAACCATGCAGAATGAAGCC
CGTCGTCTGCGTGCCGAACGCTGGAAAGCGGAAAATCAGGAAGGGATGGCTGAGGTCGCCCGGTTTATTG
AAATGAACGGCTCTTTTGCTGACGAGAACAGGGGCTGGTGAAATGCAGTTTAAGGTTTACACCTATAAAA
GAGAGAGCCGTTATCGTCTGTTTGTGGATGTACAGAGTGATATTATTGACACGCCCGGGCGACGGATGGT
GATCCCCCTGGCCAGTGCACGTCTGCTGTCAGATAAAGTCTCCCGTGAACTTTACCCGGTGGTGCATATC
GGGGATGAAAGCTGGCGCATGATGACCACCGATATGGCCAGTGTGCCGGTCTCCGTTATCGGGGAAGAAG
TGGCTGATCTCAGCCACCGCGAAAATGACATCAAAAACGCCATTAACCTGATGTTCTGGGGAATATAAAT
GTCAGGCTCCCTTATACACAGCCAGTCTGCAGGTCGACCATAGTGACTGGATATGTTGTGTTTTACAGTA
TTATGTAGTCTGTTTTTTATGCAAAATCTAATTTAATATATTGATATTTATATCATTTTACGTTTCTCGT
TCAGCTTTCTTGTACAAAGTGGTGATAATTCTGCAGATATCCATCACACTGGCGGCCGCTCGAGCGCCCC
TCTCCCTCCCCCCCCCCTAACGTTACTGGCCGAAGCCGCTTGGAATAAGGCCGGTGTGCGTTTGTCTATA
TGTTATTTTCCACCATATTGCCGTCTTTTGGCAATGTGAGGGCCCGGAAACCTGGCCCTGTCTTCTTGAC
GAGCATTCCTAGGGGTCTTTCCCCTCTCGCCAAAGGAATGCAAGGTCTGTTGAATGTCGTGAAGGAAGCA
GTTCCTCTGGAAGCTTCTTGAAGACAAACAACGTCTGTAGCGACCCTTTGCAGGCAGCGGAACCCCCCAC
CTGGCGACAGGTGCCTCTGCGGCCAAAAGCCACGTGTATAAGATACACCTGCAAAGGCGGCACAACCCCA
GTGCCACGTTGTGAGTTGGATAGTTGTGGAAAGAGTCAAATGGCTCTCCTCAAGCGTATTCAACAAGGGG
CTGAAGGATGCCCAGAAGGTACCCCATTGTATGGGATCTGATCTGGGGCCTCGGTGCACATGCTTTACAT
GTGTTTAGTCGAGGTTAAAAAACGTCTAGGCCCCCCGAACCACGGGGACGTGGTTTTCCTTTGAAAAACA
CGATGATAATCCATGGCGAAGCTGACTTCAGCAGTGCCTGTTCTTACCGCGCGCGACGTTGCAGGGGCGG
TTGAGTTTTGGACCGACAGATTGGGTTTCTCACGCGACTTTGTAGAAGATGACTTCGCCGGTGTTGTGCG
CGACGACGTTACTCTGTTTATTAGTGCCGTACAGGATCAAGTGGTACCGGACAACACGCTTGCGTGGGTA
TGGGTAAGAGGGCTCGACGAACTTTATGCGGAGTGGAGTGAAGTTGTTAGTACGAATTTCAGAGATGCGA
GTGGGCCTGCTATGACGGAAATTGGTGAGCAGCCTTGGGGTAGGGAGTTTGCACTGAGGGACCCAGCGGG
TAACTGTGTTCATTTTGTGGCAGAAGAACAGGACTGAAGCTAGCCTAGTGCCATTTGTTCAGTGGTTCGT
AGGGCTTTCCCCCACTGTTTGGCTTTCAGTTATATGGATGATGTGGTATTGGGGGCCAAGTCTGTACAGC
ATCTTGAGTCCCTTTTTACCGCTGTTACCAATTTTCTTTTGTCTTTGGGTATACATTTAAACCCTAACAA
AACAAAGAGATGGGGTTACTCTCTAAATTTTATGGGTTATGTCATTGGATGTTATGGGTCCTTGCCACAA
GAACACATCATACAAAAAATCAAAGAATGTTTTAGAAAACTTCCTATTAACAGGCCTATTGATTGGAAAG
TATGTCAACGAATTGTGGGTCTTTTGGGTTTTGCTGCCCCTTTTACACAATGTGGTTATCCTGCGTTGAT
GCCTTTGTATGCATGTATTCAATCTAAGCAGGCTTTCACTTTCTCGCCAACTTACAAGGCCTTTCTGTGT
AAACAATACCTGAACCTTTACCCCGTTGCCCGGCAACGGCCAGGTCTGTGCCAAGTGTTTGCTGACGCAA
CCCCCACTGGCTGGGGCTTGGTCATGGGCCATCAGCGCATGCGTGGAACCTTTTCGGCTCCTCTGCCGAT
CCATACTGCGGAACTCCTAGCCGCTTGTTTTGCTCGCAGCAGGTCTGGAGCAAACATTATCGGGACTGAT
AACTCTGTTGTCCTATCCCGCAAATATACATCGTTTCCATGGCTGCTAGGCTGTGCTGCCAACTGGATCC
TGCGCGGGACGTCCTTTGTTTACGTCCCGTCGGCGCTGAATCCTGCGGACGACCCTTCTCGGGGTCGCTT
GGGACTCTCTCGTCCCCTTCTCCGTCTGCCGTTCCGACCGACCACGGGGCGCACCTCTCTTTACGCGGAC
TCCCCGTCTGTGCCTTCTCATCTGCCGGACCGTGTGCACTTCGCTTCACCTCTGCACGTCGCATGGAGAC
CACCGTGAACGCCCACCAAATATTGCCCAAGGTCTTACATAAGAGGACTCTTGGACTCTCAGCAATGTCA
ACGACCGACCTTGAGGCATACTTCAAAGACTGTTTGTTTAAAGACTGGGAGGAGTTGGGGGAGGAGATTA
GGTTAAAGGTCTTTGTACTAGGAGGCTGTAGGCATAAATTGGTCTGCGCACCAGCACCATGGCGCAATCA
CTAGAGCGGGGTACCTTTAAGACCAATGACTTACAAGGCAGCTGTAGATCTTAGCCACTTTTTAAAAGAA
AAGGGGGGACTGGAAGGGCTAATTCACTCCCAACGAAGACAAGATCTGCTTTTTGCTTGTACTGGGTCTC
TCTGGTTAGACCAGATCTGAGCCTGGGAGCTCTCTGGCTAACTAGGGAACCCACTGCTTAAGCCTCAATA
AAGCTTGCCTTGAGTGCTTCAAGTAGTGTGTGCCCGTCTGTTGTGTGACTCTGGTAACTAGAGATCCCTC
AGACCCTTTTAGTCAGTGTGGAAAATCTCTAGCAGTAGTAGTTCATGTCATCTTATTATTCAGTATTTAT
AACTTGCAAAGAAATGAATATCAGAGAGTGAGAGGAACTTGTTTATTGCAGCTTATAATGGTTACAAATA
AAGCAATAGCATCACAAATTTCACAAATAAAGCATTTTTTTCACTGCATTCTAGTTGTGGTTTGTCCAAA
CTCATCAATGTATCTTATCATGTCTGGCTCTAGCTATCCCGCCCCTAACTCCGCCCATCCCGCCCCTAAC
TCCGCCCAGTTCCGCCCATTCTCCGCCCCATGGCTGACTAATTTTTTTTATTTATGCAGAGGCCGAGGCC
GGATCCCTTGAGTGGCTTTCATCCTGGAGCAGACTTTGCAGTCTGTGGACTGCAACACAACATTGCCTTT
ATGTGTAACTCTTGGCTGAAGCTCTTACACCAATGCTGGGGGACATGTACCTCCCAGGGGCCCAGGAAGA
CTACGGGAGGCTACACCAACGTCAATCAGAGGGGCCTGTGTAGCTACCGATAAGCGGACCCTCAAGAGGG
CATTAGCAATAGTGTTTATAAGGCCCCCTTGTTAATTCTTGAAGACGAAAGGGCCTCGTGATACGCCTAT
TTTTATAGGTTAATGTCATGATAATAATGGTTTCTTAGACGTCAGGTGGCACTTTTCGGGGAAATGTGCG
CGGAACCCCTATTTGTTTATTTTTCTAAATACATTCAAATATGTATCCGCTCATGAGACAATAACCCTGA
TAAATGCTTCAATAATATTGAAAAAGGAAGAGTATGAGTATTCAACATTTCCGTGTCGCCCTTATTCCCT
TTTTTGCGGCATTTTGCCTTCCTGTTTTTGCTCACCCAGAAACGCTGGTGAAAGTAAAAGATGCTGAAGA
TCAGTTGGGTGCACGAGTGGGTTACATCGAACTGGATCTCAACAGCGGTAAGATCCTTGAGAGTTTTCGC
CCCGAAGAACGTTTTCCAATGATGAGCACTTTTAAAGTTCTGCTATGTGGCGCGGTATTATCCCGTGTTG
ACGCCGGGCAAGAGCAACTCGGTCGCCGCATACACTATTCTCAGAATGACTTGGTTGAGTACTCACCAGT
CACAGAAAAGCATCTTACGGATGGCATGACAGTAAGAGAATTATGCAGTGCTGCCATAACCATGAGTGAT
AACACTGCGGCCAACTTACTTCTGACAACGATCGGAGGACCGAAGGAGCTAACCGCTTTTTTGCACAACA
TGGGGGATCATGTAACTCGCCTTGATCGTTGGGAACCGGAGCTGAATGAAGCCATACCAAACGACGAGCG
TGACACCACGATGCCTGCAGCAATGGCAACAACGTTGCGCAAACTATTAACTGGCGAACTACTTACTCTA
GCTTCCCGGCAACAATTAATAGACTGGATGGAGGCGGATAAAGTTGCAGGACCACTTCTGCGCTCGGCCC
TTCCGGCTGGCTGGTTTATTGCTGATAAATCTGGAGCCGGTGAGCGTGGGTCTCGCGGTATCATTGCAGC
ACTGGGGCCAGATGGTAAGCCCTCCCGTATCGTAGTTATCTACACGACGGGGAGTCAGGCAACTATGGAT
GAACGAAATAGACAGATCGCTGAGATAGGTGCCTCACTGATTAAGCATTGGTAACTGTCAGACCAAGTTT
ACTCATATATACTTTAGATTGATTTAAAACTTCATTTTTAATTTAAAAGGATCTAGGTGAAGATCCTTTT
TGATAATCTCATGACCAAAATCCCTTAACGTGAGTTTTCGTTCCACTGAGCGTCAGACCCCGTAGAAAAG
ATCAAAGGATCTTCTTGAGATCCTTTTTTTCTGCGCGTAATCTGCTGCTTGCAAACAAAAAAACCACCGC
TACCAGCGGTGGTTTGTTTGCCGGATCAAGAGCTACCAACTCTTTTTCCGAAGGTAACTGGCTTCAGCAG
AGCGCAGATACCAAATACTGTCCTTCTAGTGTAGCCGTAGTTAGGCCACCACTTCAAGAACTCTGTAGCA
CCGCCTACATACCTCGCTCTGCTAATCCTGTTACCAGTGGCTGCTGCCAGTGGCGATAAGTCGTGTCTTA
CCGGGTTGGACTCAAGACGATAGTTACCGGATAAGGCGCAGCGGTCGGGCTGAACGGGGGGTTCGTGCAC
ACAGCCCAGCTTGGAGCGAACGACCTACACCGAACTGAGATACCTACAGCGTGAGCTATGAGAAAGCGCC
ACGCTTCCCGAAGGGAGAAAGGCGGACAGGTATCCGGTAAGCGGCAGGGTCGGAACAGGAGAGCGCACGA
GGGAGCTTCCAGGGGGAAACGCCTGGTATCTTTATAGTCCTGTCGGGTTTCGCCACCTCTGACTTGAGCG
TCGATTTTTGTGATGCTCGTCAGGGGGGCGGAGCCTATGGAAAAACGCCAGCAACGCGGCCTTTTTACGG
TTCCTGGCCTTTTGCTGGCCTTGAAGCTGTCCCTGATGGTCGTCATCTACCTGCCTGGACAGCATGGCCT
GCAACGCGGGCATCCCGATGCCGCCGGAAGCGAGAAGAATCATAATGGGGAAGGCCATCCAGCCTCGCGT
CG
